LOCUS       Exported 8022 bp ds-DNA circular SYN 12-MAY-2021
DEFINITION  For targeting shRNA construct into human AAVS1 locus, using genome
            editing. Expresses shRNA of interest (cloning: EcoRI and AgeI) under
            U6 promoter, flanked by AAVS1 homology arms..
ACCESSION   .
VERSION     .
KEYWORDS    pAAVS1-shRNA
SOURCE      synthetic DNA construct
  ORGANISM  synthetic DNA construct
REFERENCE   1 (bases 1 to 8022)
  AUTHORS   Daneshvar K, Pondick JV, Kim BM, Zhou C, York SR, Macklin JA,
            Abualteen A, Tan B, Sigova AA, Marcho C, Tremblay KD, Mager J, Choi
            MY, Mullen AC
  TITLE     DIGIT Is a Conserved Long Noncoding RNA that Regulates GSC
            Expression to Control Definitive Endoderm Differentiation of
            Embryonic Stem Cells.
  JOURNAL   Cell Rep. 2016 Oct 4;17(2):353-365. doi:
            10.1016/j.celrep.2016.09.017.
  PUBMED    27705785
REFERENCE   2 (bases 1 to 8022)
  AUTHORS   .
  TITLE     Direct Submission
  JOURNAL   Exported May 12, 2021 from SnapGene Server 1.1.58
            http://www.snapgene.com
FEATURES             Location/Qualifiers
     source          1..8022
                     /organism="synthetic DNA construct"
                     /mol_type="other DNA"
     primer_bind     491..510
                     /label=Amp-R
                     /note="Ampicillin resistance gene, reverse primer"
     promoter        complement(729..833)
                     /gene="bla"
                     /label=AmpR promoter
     primer_bind     901..919
                     /label=pBRforEco
                     /note="pBR322 vectors, upsteam of EcoRI site, forward
                     primer"
     primer_bind     complement(957..979)
                     /label=pGEX 3'
                     /note="pGEX vectors, reverse primer"
     primer_bind     1079..1098
                     /label=pRS-marker
                     /note="pRS vectors, use to sequence yeast selectable
                     marker"
     primer_bind     1292..1314
                     /label=M13/pUC Forward
                     /note="In lacZ gene"
     primer_bind     1306..1323
                     /label=M13 Forward
                     /note="In lacZ gene. Also called M13-F20 or M13 (-21)
                     Forward"
     primer_bind     1307..1323
                     /label=M13 fwd
                     /note="common sequencing primer, one of multiple similar
                     variants"
     misc_feature    1325..2128
                     /label=HA-L
                     /note="left homology arm from the adeno-associated virus
                     integration site (AAVS1) within intron 1 of the human
                     PPP1R12C gene"
     promoter        2158..2398
                     /label=U6 promoter
                     /note="RNA polymerase III promoter for human U6 snRNA"
     primer_bind     2158..2178
                     /label=hU6-F
                     /note="Human U6 promoter, forward primer"
     primer_bind     2329..2348
                     /label=LKO.1 5'
                     /note="Human U6 promoter, forward primer"
     misc_feature    4320..4437
                     /label=cPPT/CTS
                     /note="central polypurine tract and central termination
                     sequence of HIV-1"
     promoter        4497..4997
                     /label=hPGK promoter
                     /note="human phosphoglycerate kinase 1 promoter"
     primer_bind     4916..4934
                     /label=hPGK-F
                     /note="Human PGK promoter, forward primer"
     CDS             5019..5618
                     /codon_start=1
                     /gene="pac from Streptomyces alboniger"
                     /product="puromycin N-acetyltransferase"
                     /label=PuroR
                     /note="confers resistance to puromycin"
                     /translation="MTEYKPTVRLATRDDVPRAVRTLAAAFADYPATRHTVDPDRHIER
                     VTELQELFLTRVGLDIGKVWVADDGAAVAVWTTPESVEAGAVFAEIGPRMAELSGSRLA
                     AQQQMEGLLAPHRPKEPAWFLATVGVSPDHQGKGLGSAVVLPGVEAAERAGVPAFLETS
                     APRNLPFYERLGFTVTADVEVPEGPRTWCMTRKPGA"
     primer_bind     complement(5019..5038)
                     /label=Puro-R
                     /note="Puromycin resistance gene, reverse primer. Also
                     called puro-variant-R"
     primer_bind     5515..5535
                     /label=Puro-F
                     /note="Puromycin resistance gene, forward primer"
     polyA_signal    5625..5849
                     /label=bGH poly(A) signal
                     /note="bovine growth hormone polyadenylation signal"
     misc_feature    5863..6699
                     /label=HA-R
                     /note="right homology arm from the adeno-associated virus
                     integration site (AAVS1) within intron 1 of the human
                     PPP1R12C gene"
     primer_bind     complement(6729..6745)
                     /label=M13 rev
                     /note="common sequencing primer, one of multiple similar
                     variants"
     primer_bind     complement(6729..6745)
                     /label=M13 Reverse
                     /note="In lacZ gene. Also called M13-rev"
     primer_bind     complement(6742..6764)
                     /label=M13/pUC Reverse
                     /note="In lacZ gene"
     protein_bind    6753..6769
                     /label=lac operator
                     /bound_moiety="lac repressor encoded by lacI"
                     /note="The lac repressor binds to the lac operator to
                     inhibit transcription in E. coli. This inhibition can be
                     relieved by adding lactose or
                     isopropyl-beta-D-thiogalactopyranoside (IPTG)."
     promoter        complement(6777..6807)
                     /label=lac promoter
                     /note="promoter for the E. coli lac operon"
     protein_bind    6822..6843
                     /label=CAP binding site
                     /bound_moiety="E. coli catabolite activator protein"
                     /note="CAP binding activates transcription in the presence
                     of cAMP."
     primer_bind     complement(6960..6977)
                     /label=L4440
                     /note="L4440 vector, forward primer"
     rep_origin      complement(7131..7719)
                     /direction=LEFT
                     /label=ori
                     /note="high-copy-number ColE1/pMB1/pBR322/pUC origin of
                     replication"
     primer_bind     complement(7211..7230)
                     /label=pBR322ori-F
                     /note="pBR322 origin, forward primer"
     CDS             complement(7890..728)
                     /codon_start=1
                     /gene="bla"
                     /product="beta-lactamase"
                     /label=AmpR
                     /note="confers resistance to ampicillin, carbenicillin, and
                     related antibiotics"
                     /translation="MSIQHFRVALIPFFAAFCLPVFAHPETLVKVKDAEDQLGARVGYI
                     ELDLNSGKILESFRPEERFPMMSTFKVLLCGAVLSRIDAGQEQLGRRIHYSQNDLVEYS
                     PVTEKHLTDGMTVRELCSAAITMSDNTAANLLLTTIGGPKELTAFLHNMGDHVTRLDRW
                     EPELNEAIPNDERDTTMPVAMATTLRKLLTGELLTLASRQQLIDWMEADKVAGPLLRSA
                     LPAGWFIADKSGAGERGSRGIIAALGPDGKPSRIVVIYTTGSQATMDERNRQIAEIGAS
                     LIKHW"
ORIGIN
        1 ataccgcgag acccacgctc accggctcca gatttatcag caataaacca gccagccgga
       61 agggccgagc gcagaagtgg tcctgcaact ttatccgcct ccatccagtc tattaattgt
      121 tgccgggaag ctagagtaag tagttcgcca gttaatagtt tgcgcaacgt tgttgccatt
      181 gctacaggca tcgtggtgtc acgctcgtcg tttggtatgg cttcattcag ctccggttcc
      241 caacgatcaa ggcgagttac atgatccccc atgttgtgca aaaaagcggt tagctccttc
      301 ggtcctccga tcgttgtcag aagtaagttg gccgcagtgt tatcactcat ggttatggca
      361 gcactgcata attctcttac tgtcatgcca tccgtaagat gcttttctgt gactggtgag
      421 tactcaacca agtcattctg agaatagtgt atgcggcgac cgagttgctc ttgcccggcg
      481 tcaatacggg ataataccgc gccacatagc agaactttaa aagtgctcat cattggaaaa
      541 cgttcttcgg ggcgaaaact ctcaaggatc ttaccgctgt tgagatccag ttcgatgtaa
      601 cccactcgtg cacccaactg atcttcagca tcttttactt tcaccagcgt ttctgggtga
      661 gcaaaaacag gaaggcaaaa tgccgcaaaa aagggaataa gggcgacacg gaaatgttga
      721 atactcatac tcttcctttt tcaatattat tgaagcattt atcagggtta ttgtctcatg
      781 agcggataca tatttgaatg tatttagaaa aataaacaaa taggggttcc gcgcacattt
      841 ccccgaaaag tgccacctga cgtctaagaa accattatta tcatgacatt aacctataaa
      901 aataggcgta tcacgaggcc ctttcgtctc gcgcgtttcg gtgatgacgg tgaaaacctc
      961 tgacacatgc agctcccgga gacggtcaca gcttgtctgt aagcggatgc cgggagcaga
     1021 caagcccgtc agggcgcgtc agcgggtgtt ggcgggtgtc ggggctggct taactatgcg
     1081 gcatcagagc agattgtact gagagtgcac catatgcggt gtgaaatacc gcacagatgc
     1141 gtaaggagaa aataccgcat caggcgccat tcgccattca ggctgcgcaa ctgttgggaa
     1201 gggcgatcgg tgcgggcctc ttcgctatta cgccagctgg cgaaaggggg atgtgctgca
     1261 aggcgattaa gttgggtaac gccagggttt tcccagtcac gacgttgtaa aacgacggcc
     1321 agtgtgcttt ctctgaccag cattctctcc cctgggcctg tgccgctttc tgtctgcagc
     1381 ttgtggcctg ggtcacctct acggctggcc cagatccttc cctgccgcct ccttcaggtt
     1441 ccgtcttcct ccactccctc ttccccttgc tctctgctgt gttgctgccc aaggatgctc
     1501 tttccggagc acttccttct cggcgctgca ccacgtgatg tcctctgagc ggatcctccc
     1561 cgtgtctggg tcctctccgg gcatctctcc tccctcaccc aaccccatgc cgtcttcact
     1621 cgctgggttc ccttttcctt ctccttctgg ggcctgtgcc atctctcgtt tcttaggatg
     1681 gccttctccg acggatgtct cccttgcgtc ccgcctcccc ttcttgtagg cctgcatcat
     1741 caccgttttt ctggacaacc ccaaagtacc ccgtctccct ggctttagcc acctctccat
     1801 cctcttgctt tctttgcctg gacaccccgt tctcctgtgg attcgggtca cctctcactc
     1861 ctttcatttg ggcagctccc ctacccccct tacctctcta gtctgtgcta gctcttccag
     1921 ccccctgtca tggcatcttc caggggtccg agagctcagc tagtcttctt cctccaaccc
     1981 gggcccctat gtccacttca ggacagcatg tttgctgcct ccagggatcc tgtgtccccg
     2041 agctgggacc accttatatt cccagggccg gttaatgtgg ctctggttct gggtactttt
     2101 atctgtcccc tccaccccac agtggggcac tagcctcgag cggccgcccc cttcaccgag
     2161 ggcctatttc ccatgattcc ttcatatttg catatacgat acaaggctgt tagagagata
     2221 attggaatta atttgactgt aaacacaaag atattagtac aaaatacgtg acgtagaaag
     2281 taataatttc ttgggtagtt tgcagtttta aaattatgtt ttaaaatgga ctatcatatg
     2341 cttaccgtaa cttgaaagta tttcgatttc ttggctttat atatcttgtg gaaaggacga
     2401 aacaccggtg tgttgtaaat gagcacacaa aatacacatg ctaaaatatt atattctatg
     2461 acctttataa aatcaaccaa aatcttcttt ttaataactt tagtatcaat aattagaatt
     2521 tttatgttcc tttttgcaaa cttttaataa aaatgagcaa aataaaaaaa cgctagtttt
     2581 agtaactcgc gttgttttct tcacctttaa taatagctac tccaccactt gttcctaagc
     2641 ggtcagctcc tgcttcaatc attttttgag catcttcaaa tgttctaact ccaccagctg
     2701 ctttaactaa agcattgtct ttaacaactg acttcattag tttaacatct tcaaatgttg
     2761 cacctgattt tgaaaatcct gttgatgttt taacaaattc taatccagct tcaacagcta
     2821 tttcacaagc tttcatgatt tcttcttttg ttaataaaca attttccata atacatttaa
     2881 caacatgtga tccagctgct ttttttacag ctttcatgtc ttctaaaact aattcataat
     2941 ttttgtcttt taatgcacca atatttaata ccatatcaat ttctgttgca ccatctttaa
     3001 ttgcttcaga aacttcgaat gcttttgtag ctgttgtgca tgcacctaga ggaaaaccta
     3061 caacatttgt tattcctaca tttgtgcctt ttaataattc tttacaatag cttgttcaat
     3121 atgaattaac acaaactgtt gcaaaatcaa attcaattgc ttcatcacat aattgtttaa
     3181 tttcagcttt cgtagcatct tgttttaata atgtgtgatc tatatatttg tttagtttca
     3241 ttttttctcc tatatattca tttttaattt taattcttta ataatttcgt ctactttaac
     3301 tttagcgttt tgaacagatt caccaacacc tataaaataa atttttagtt taggttcagt
     3361 tccacttggg cgaacagcaa atcatgactt atcttctaaa taaaatttta gtaagtcttg
     3421 tcctggcata ttatacattc catcgatgta gtcttcaaca ttaacaactt taagtccagc
     3481 aatttgagtt aagggtgttg ctctcaatga tttcattaat ggttcaattt ttaatttctt
     3541 ttcttctggt ttaaaattca agtttaaagt gaaagtgtaa tatgcaccca tttctttaaa
     3601 taaatcttct aaatagtcta ctaatgtttt attttgtttt ttataaaatc aagcagcctc
     3661 tgctattaat atagaagctt gtattccatc tttatctcta gctgagtcat caattacata
     3721 tccataactt tcttcataag caaaaacaaa atttaatccg ttatcttctt ctttagcaat
     3781 ttctctaccc attcatttaa atccagttaa agtttttaca atattaactc catatttttc
     3841 atgagcgatt ctatcaccca aatcacttgt tacaaaactt gaatatagag ccggattttt
     3901 tggaatgcta tttaagcgtt ttagatttga taattttcaa tcaattaaaa ttggtcctgt
     3961 ttgatttcca tctaatctta caaaatgacc atcatgtttt attgccattc caaatctgtc
     4021 agcatctggg tcattcataa taataatatc tgcatcatgt ttaataccat attcaagcgg
     4081 tatttttcat gcaggatcaa attctggatt tggatttaca acatttttaa atgtttcatc
     4141 ttcaaatgca tgctcttcaa cctcaataac gttatatcct gattcacgta atatttttgg
     4201 ggtaaattta gttcctgttc cattaactgc gctaaaaata atttttaaat cttttttagc
     4261 ttcttgctct tttttgtaga attctcgacc tcgagacaaa tggcagtatt catccacaat
     4321 tttaaaagaa aaggggggat tggggggtac agtgcagggg aaagaatagt agacataata
     4381 gcaacagaca tacaaactaa agaattacaa aaacaaatta caaaaattca aaattttcgg
     4441 gtttattaca gggacagcag agatccactt tggccgcggc tcgaaagctt ttggggttgc
     4501 gccttttcca aggcagccct gggtttgcgc agggacgcgg ctgctctggg cgtggttccg
     4561 ggaaacgcag cggcgccgac cctgggtctc gcacattctt cacgtccgtt cgcagcgtca
     4621 cccggatctt cgccgctacc cttgtgggcc ccccggcgac gcttcctgct ccgcccctaa
     4681 gtcgggaagg ttccttgcgg ttcgcggcgt gccggacgtg acaaacggaa gccgcacgtc
     4741 tcactagtac cctcgcagac ggacagcgcc agggagcaat ggcagcgcgc cgaccgcgat
     4801 gggctgtggc caatagcggc tgctcagcag ggcgcgccga gagcagcggc cgggaagggg
     4861 cggtgcggga ggcggggtgt ggggcggtag tgtgggccct gttcctgccc gcgcggtgtt
     4921 ccgcattctg caagcctccg gagcgcacgt cggcagtcgg ctccctcgtt gaccgaatca
     4981 ccgacctctc tccccagggg gatccaccgg agcttaccat gaccgagtac aagcccacgg
     5041 tgcgcctcgc cacccgcgac gacgtcccca gggccgtacg caccctcgcc gccgcgttcg
     5101 ccgactaccc cgccacgcgc cacaccgtcg atccggaccg ccacatcgag cgggtcaccg
     5161 agctgcaaga actcttcctc acgcgcgtcg ggctcgacat cggcaaggtg tgggtcgcgg
     5221 acgacggcgc cgcggtggcg gtctggacca cgccggagag cgtcgaagcg ggggcggtgt
     5281 tcgccgagat cggcccgcgc atggccgagt tgagcggttc ccggctggcc gcgcagcaac
     5341 agatggaagg cctcctggcg ccgcaccggc ccaaggagcc cgcgtggttc ctggccaccg
     5401 tcggcgtctc gcccgaccac cagggcaagg gtctgggcag cgccgtcgtg ctccccggag
     5461 tggaggcggc cgagcgcgcc ggggtgcccg ccttcctgga gacctccgcg ccccgcaacc
     5521 tccccttcta cgagcggctc ggcttcaccg tcaccgccga cgtcgaggtg cccgaaggac
     5581 cgcgcacctg gtgcatgacc cgcaagcccg gtgcctgagg taccctgtgc cttctagttg
     5641 ccagccatct gttgtttgcc cctcccccgt gccttccttg accctggaag gtgccactcc
     5701 cactgtcctt tcctaataaa atgaggaaat tgcatcgcat tgtctgagta ggtgtcattc
     5761 tattctgggg ggtggggtgg ggcaggacag caagggggag gattgggaag acaatagcag
     5821 gcatgctggg gatgcggtgg gctctatggg gtaccaagct ttactaggga caggattggt
     5881 gacagaaaag ccccatcctt aggcctcctc cttcctagtc tcctgatatt gggtctaacc
     5941 cccacctcct gttaggcaga ttccttatct ggtgacacac ccccatttcc tggagccatc
     6001 tctctccttg ccagaacctc taaggtttgc ttacgatgga gccagagagg atcctgggag
     6061 ggagagcttg gcagggggtg ggagggaagg gggggatgcg tgacctgccc ggttctcagt
     6121 ggccaccctg cgctaccctc tcccagaacc tgagctgctc tgacgcggct gtctggtgcg
     6181 tttcactgat cctggtgctg cagcttcctt acacttccca agaggagaag cagtttggaa
     6241 aaacaaaatc agaataagtt ggtcctgagt tctaactttg gctcttcacc tttctagtcc
     6301 ccaatttata ttgttcctcc gtgcgtcagt tttacctgtg agataaggcc agtagccagc
     6361 cccgtcctgg cagggctgtg gtgaggaggg gggtgtccgt gtggaaaact ccctttgtga
     6421 gaatggtgcg tcctaggtgt tcaccaggtc gtggccgcct ctactccctt tctctttctc
     6481 catccttctt tccttaaaga gtccccagtg ctatctggga catattcctc cgcccagagc
     6541 agggtcccgc ttccctaagg ccctgctctg ggcttctggg tttgagtcct tggcaagccc
     6601 aggagaggcg ctcaggcttc cctgtccccc ttcctcgtcc accatctcat gcccctggct
     6661 ctcctgcccc ttccctacag gggttcctgg ctctgctctt gcaggcatgc aagcttggcg
     6721 taatcatggt catagctgtt tcctgtgtga aattgttatc cgctcacaat tccacacaac
     6781 atacgagccg gaagcataaa gtgtaaagcc tggggtgcct aatgagtgag ctaactcaca
     6841 ttaattgcgt tgcgctcact gcccgctttc cagtcgggaa acctgtcgtg ccagctgcat
     6901 taatgaatcg gccaacgcgc ggggagaggc ggtttgcgta ttgggcgctc ttccgcttcc
     6961 tcgctcactg actcgctgcg ctcggtcgtt cggctgcggc gagcggtatc agctcactca
     7021 aaggcggtaa tacggttatc cacagaatca ggggataacg caggaaagaa catgtgagca
     7081 aaaggccagc aaaaggccag gaaccgtaaa aaggccgcgt tgctggcgtt tttccatagg
     7141 ctccgccccc ctgacgagca tcacaaaaat cgacgctcaa gtcagaggtg gcgaaacccg
     7201 acaggactat aaagatacca ggcgtttccc cctggaagct ccctcgtgcg ctctcctgtt
     7261 ccgaccctgc cgcttaccgg atacctgtcc gcctttctcc cttcgggaag cgtggcgctt
     7321 tctcatagct cacgctgtag gtatctcagt tcggtgtagg tcgttcgctc caagctgggc
     7381 tgtgtgcacg aaccccccgt tcagcccgac cgctgcgcct tatccggtaa ctatcgtctt
     7441 gagtccaacc cggtaagaca cgacttatcg ccactggcag cagccactgg taacaggatt
     7501 agcagagcga ggtatgtagg cggtgctaca gagttcttga agtggtggcc taactacggc
     7561 tacactagaa gaacagtatt tggtatctgc gctctgctga agccagttac cttcggaaaa
     7621 agagttggta gctcttgatc cggcaaacaa accaccgctg gtagcggtgg tttttttgtt
     7681 tgcaagcagc agattacgcg cagaaaaaaa ggatctcaag aagatccttt gatcttttct
     7741 acggggtctg acgctcagtg gaacgaaaac tcacgttaag ggattttggt catgagatta
     7801 tcaaaaagga tcttcaccta gatcctttta aattaaaaat gaagttttaa atcaatctaa
     7861 agtatatatg agtaaacttg gtctgacagt taccaatgct taatcagtga ggcacctatc
     7921 tcagcgatct gtctatttcg ttcatccata gttgcctgac tccccgtcgt gtagataact
     7981 acgatacggg agggcttacc atctggcccc agtgctgcaa tg
//
