[The description below was written by a language model from this plasmid's Addgene catalogue record and the feature table of its GenBank file.]
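Description:
pAAVS1-shRNA is an 8,022 bp empty-backbone donor plasmid built on pUC19 for inserting an shRNA expression cassette into the human AAVS1 safe-harbour locus by genome editing. It is propagated in E. coli through the high-copy ColE1/pUC origin and selected with ampicillin via the beta-lactamase gene. Remnants of the pUC lacZ region (lac promoter, operator, CAP site and M13 primer sites) flank the payload.

The payload sits between left and right homology arms of roughly 800 bp each, both taken from the AAVS1 site in intron 1 of human PPP1R12C. When a nuclease cuts that site, the arms direct homology-directed repair so that the intervening cassette is integrated. The nuclease must come from elsewhere, as none is encoded here. Just inside the left arm is the human U6 RNA polymerase III promoter, which drives the shRNA of interest once a hairpin is cloned in using the EcoRI and AgeI sites. About 1.9 kb between the U6 promoter and the next annotated element carries no annotation, and the record does not say what this region contains. An HIV-1 cPPT/CTS element follows; together with the LKO.1 primer site in U6, this suggests the cassette derives from a lentiviral shRNA vector, although the record does not state this, and no LTRs or packaging signal are annotated. Downstream, the human PGK promoter drives puromycin N-acetyltransferase, terminated by a bGH polyadenylation signal, which allows puromycin selection of targeted cells.

The construct is intended for stable knockdown from a defined genomic site rather than from random integration. The associated publication concerns a long noncoding RNA in definitive endoderm differentiation of embryonic stem cells.
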