Addgene plasmid #82697: pAAVS1-shRNA
Purpose: (Empty Backbone) For targeting shRNA construct into human AAVS1 locus, using genome editing. Expresses shRNA of interest (cloning: EcoRI and AgeI) under U6 promoter, flanked by AAVS1 homology arms.
Depositing lab: Alan Mullen. Depositing organization: Massachusetts General Hospital. Publication: DIGIT Is a Conserved Long Noncoding RNA that Regulates GSC Expression to Control Definitive Endoderm Differentiation of Embryonic Stem Cells. Daneshvar K, Pondick JV, Kim BM, Zhou C, York SR, Macklin JA, Abualteen A, Tan B, Sigova AA, Marcho C, Tremblay KD, Mager J, Choi MY, Mullen AC. Cell Rep. 2016 Oct 4;17(2):353-365. doi: 10.1016/j.celrep.2016.09.017. PubMed 27705785.
Backbone
  Vector backbone: PUC19
  Vector type: RNAi
  Promoter: hPGK, U6
  Selectable markers: Puromycin
Growth in bacteria
  Bacterial resistance: Ampicillin, 100 μg/mL
  Growth temperature: 37°C
  Growth strain: NEB Stable
  Copy number: Unknown
Gene/Insert
  Cloning method: Gibson Cloning
Terms and licenses: Academic/Nonprofit Terms; Industry Terms: Not Available to Industry
How to cite: pAAVS1-shRNA was a gift from Alan Mullen (Addgene plasmid # 82697 ; http://n2t.net/addgene:82697 ; RRID:Addgene_82697)
