>Addgene plasmid #82697 | pAAVS1-shRNA | addgene partial sequence | sequence record 160153 | M13pUC-Fwd 5'-CCCAGTCACGACGTTGTAAAACG-3'
ACCAGCATTCTCTCCCCTGGGCCTGTGCCGCTTTCTGTCTGCAGCTTGTGGCCTGGGTCACCTCTACGGC
TGGCCCAGATCCTTCCCTGCCGCCTCCTTCAGGTTCCGTCTTCCTCCACTCCCTCTTCCCCTTGCTCTCT
GCTGTGTTGCTGCCCAAGGATGCTCTTTCCGGAGCACTTCCTTCTCGGCGCTGCACCACGTGATGTCCTC
TGAGCGGATCCTCCCCGTGTCTGGGTCCTCTCCGGGCATCTCTCCTCCCTCACCCAACCCCATGCCGTCT
TCACTCGCTGGGTTCCCTTTTCCTTCTCCTTCTGGGGCCTGTGCCATCTCTCGTTTCTTAGGATGGCCTT
CTCCGACGGATGTCTCCCTTGCGTCCCGCCTCCCCTTCTTGTAGGCCTGCATCATCACCGTTTTTCTGGA
CAACCCCAAAGTACCCCGTCTCCCTGGCTTTAGCCACCTCTCCATCCTCTTGCTTTCTTTGCCTGGACAC
CCCGTTCTCCTGTGGATTCGGGTCACCTCTCACTCCTTTCATTTGGGCAGCTCCCCTACCCCCCTTACCT
CTCTAGTCTGTGCTAGCTCTTCCAGCCCCCTGTCATGGCATCTTCCAGGGGTCCGAGAGCTCAGCTAGTC
TTCTTCCTCCAACCCGGGCCCCTATGTCCACTTCAGGACAGCATGTTTGCTGCCTCCAGGGATCCTGTGT
CCCCGAGCTGGGACCACCTTATATTCCCAGGGCCGGTTAATGTGGCTCTGGTTCTGGGTACTTTTATCTG
TCCCCTCCACCCCACAGTGGGGCACTAGCCTCGAGCGGCCGCCCCCTTCACCGAGGGCCTATTTCCCATG
ATTCCTTCATATTTGCATATACGATACAAGGCTGTTAGAGAGATAATTGGAATTAATTTGACTGTAAACA
CAAAGATATTAGTACAAA
