>Addgene plasmid #82697 | pAAVS1-shRNA | addgene partial sequence | sequence record 160156 | M13pUC-Rev 5'-AGCGGATAACAATTTCACACAGG-3'
GATTACGCCAAGCTTGCATGCCTGCAAGAGCAGAGCCAGGAACCCCTGTAGGGAAGGGGCAGGAGAGCCA
GGGGCATGAGATGGTGGACGAGGAAGGGGGACAGGGAAGCCTGAGCGCCTCTCCTGGGCTTGCCAAGGAC
TCAAACCCAGAAGCCCAGAGCAGGGCCTTAGGGAAGCGGGACCCTGCTCTGGGCGGAGGAATATGTCCCA
GATAGCACTGGGGACTCTTTAAGGAAAGAAGGATGGAGAAAGAGAAAGGGAGTAGAGGCGGCCACGACCT
GGTGAACACCTAGGACGCACCATTCTCACAAAGGGAGTTTTCCACACGGACACCCCCCTCCTCACCACAG
CCCTGCCAGGACGGGGCTGGCTACTGGCCTTATCTCACAGGTAAAACTGACGCACGGAGGAACAATATAA
ATTGGGGACTAGAAAGGTGAAGAGCCAAAGTTAGAACTCAGGACCAACTTATTCTGATTTTGTTTTTCCA
AACTGCTTCTCCTCTTGGGAAGTGTAAGGAAGCTGCAGCACCAGGATCAGTGAAACGCACCAGACAGCCG
CGTCAGAGCAGCTCAGGTTCTGGGAGAGGGTAGCGCAGGGTGGCCACTGAGAACCGGGCAGGTCACGCAT
CCCCCCCTTCCCTCCCACCCCCTGCCAAGCTCTCCCTCCCAGGATCCTCTCTGGCTCCATCGTAAGCAAA
CCTTAGAGGTTCTGGCAAGGAGAGAGATGGCTCCAGGAAATGGGGGTGTGTCACCAGATAAGGAATCTGC
CTAACAGGAGGTGGGGGTTAGACCCAATATCAGGAGACTAGGAAGGAGGAGGCCTAAGGATGGGGCTTTT
CTGTCACCAATCCTGTCCCTAGTAAAGCTTGGTACCCCATAGAGCCCACCGCATCCCCAGCATGCCTGCT
ATTGTCTTCCCAATCCTCCCCCTTGCTGTCCTGCCCCACCCCACCCCCCAGAATAGAATGACACCTACTC
AGAC
