>Addgene plasmid #82697 | pAAVS1-shRNA | addgene partial sequence | sequence record 160232 | hU6-F 5'-GAGGGCCTATTTCCCATGATT-3'
TACAAGGCTGTTAGAGAGATAATTGGAATTAATTTGACTGTAAACACAAAGATATTAGTACAAAATACGT
GACGTAGAAAGTAATAATTTCTTGGGTAGTTTGCAGTTTTAAAATTATGTTTTAAAATGGACTATCATAT
GCTTACCGTAACTTGAAAGTATTTCGATTTCTTGGCTTTATATATCTTGTGGAAAGGACGAAACACCGGT
GTGTTGTAAATGAGCACACAAAATACACATGCTAAAATATTATATTCTATGACCTTTATAAAATCAACCA
AAATCTTCTTTTTAATAACTTTAGTATCAATAATTAGAATTTTTATGTTCCTTTTTGCAAACTTTTAATA
AAAATGAGCAAAATAAAAAAACGCTAGTTTTAGTAACTCGCGTTGTTTTCTTCACCTTTAATAATAGCTA
CTCCACCACTTGTTCCTAAGCGGTCAGCTCCTGCTTCAATCATTTTTTGAGCATCTTCAAATGTTCTAAC
TCCACCAGCTGCTTTAACTAAAGCATTGTCTTTAACAACTGACTTCATTAGTTTAACATCTTCAAATGTT
GCACCTGATTTTGAAAATCCTGTTGATGTTTTAACAAATTCTAATCCAGCTTCAACAGCTATTTCACAAG
CTTTCATGATTTCTTCTTTTGTTAATAAACAATTTTCCATAATACATTTAACAACATGTGATCCAGCTGC
TTTTTTTACAGCTTTCATGTCTTCTAAAACTAATTCATAATTTTTGTCTTTTAATGCACCAATATTTAAT
ACCATATCAATTTCTGTTGCACCATCTTTAATTGCTTCAGAAACTTCGAATGCTTTTGTAGCTGTTGTGC
ATGCACCTAGAGGAAAACCTACAACATTTGTTATTCCTACATTTGTGCCTTTTAATAATTCTTTACAATA
GCTTGTTCAATATGAATTAACACAAACTGTTGCAAAATCAA
