>Addgene plasmid #82697 | pAAVS1-shRNA | addgene partial sequence | sequence record 160233 | O_PGK1b-R 5'-GAACGGACGTGAAGAATGTG-3'
GGCGCCGCTGCGTTTCCCGGAACCACGCCCAGAGCAGCCGCGTCCCTGCGCAAACCCAGGGCTGCCTTGG
AAAAGGCGCAACCCCAAAAGCTTTCGAGCCGCGGCCAAAGTGGATCTCTGCTGTCCCTGTAATAAACCCG
AAAATTTTGAATTTTTGTAATTTGTTTTTGTAATTCTTTAGTTTGTATGTCTGTTGCTATTATGTCTACT
ATTCTTTCCCCTGCACTGTACCCCCCAATCCCCCCTTTTCTTTTAAAATTGTGGATGAATACTGCCATTT
GTCTCGAGGTCGAGAATTCTACAAAAAAGAGCAAGAAGCTAAAAAAGATTTAAAAATTATTTTTAGCGCA
GTTAATGGAACAGGAACTAAATTTACCCCAAAAATATTACGTGAATCAGGATATAACGTTATTGAGGTTG
AAGAGCATGCATTTGAAGATGAAACATTTAAAAATGTTGTAAATCCAAATCCAGAATTTGATCCTGCATG
AAAAATACCGCTTGAATATGGTATTAAACATGATGCAGATATTATTATTATGAATGACCCAGATGCTGAC
AGATTTGGAATGGCAATAAAACATGATGGTCATTTTGTAAGATTAGATGGAAATCAAACAGGACCAATTT
TAATTGATTGAAAATTATCAAATCTAAAACGCTTAAATAGCATTCCAAAAAATCCGGCTCTATATTCAAG
TTTTGTAACAAGTGATTTGGGTGATAGAATCGCTCATGAAAAATATGGAGTTAATATTGTAAAAACTTTA
ACTGGATTTAAATGAATGGGTAGAGAAATTGCTAAAGAAGAAGATAACGGATTAAATTTTGTTTTTGCTT
ATGAAGAAAGTTATGGATATGTAATTGATGACTCAGCTAGAGATAAAGATGGAATACAAGCTTCTATATT
AATAGCAGAGGCTGCTTGATTTTATAAAAAACAAAATAAAACATTAGTAGACTATTT
